Addgene plasmid #208827: pSSA-DsRed/eGFP (pXK-442)
Purpose: (Empty Backbone) The SSA-based surrogate reporter for validating the activity of different gene editing tools as well as for helping to screen gene-editing positive cells. Key Construct: CMV-DsRed-CMV-eGFP*(SSA).
Depositing lab: Kun Xu. Depositing organization: Northwest Agriculture and Forestry University. Publication: Efficient genome engineering in eukaryotes using Cas9 from Streptococcus thermophilus. Xu K, Ren C, Liu Z, Zhang T, Zhang T, Li D, Wang L, Yan Q, Guo L, Shen J, Zhang Z. Cell Mol Life Sci. 2015 Jan;72(2):383-99. doi: 10.1007/s00018-014-1679-z. Epub 2014 Jul 20. PubMed 25038777.
Backbone
  Vector backbone: pBlue
  Vector type: Mammalian Expression
  Promoter: CMV
  Selectable markers: DsRed
Growth in bacteria
  Bacterial resistance: Ampicillin, 100 μg/mL
  Growth temperature: 37°C
  Growth strain: DH5alpha
  Copy number: High Copy
Terms and licenses: Academic/Nonprofit Terms; Industry Terms: Not Available to Industry
How to cite: pSSA-DsRed/eGFP (pXK-442) was a gift from Kun Xu (Addgene plasmid # 208827 ; http://n2t.net/addgene:208827 ; RRID:Addgene_208827)
