[The description below was written by a language model from this plasmid's Addgene catalogue record and pLannotate feature annotations shown in this document.]
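Description:
pSSA-DsRed/eGFP (pXK-442) is a 7.5 kb mammalian expression plasmid built on a pBluescript-type ("pBlue") backbone and supplied as an empty surrogate-reporter backbone for testing gene-editing nucleases. It is propagated in E. coli as a high-copy plasmid through a ColE1/pUC-type origin and selected with ampicillin via the bla gene. Backbone remnants include an f1 origin, a lacZα fragment with lac promoter/operator elements, and flanking T3 and T7 promoters. No mammalian drug-resistance marker is annotated; the record lists DsRed fluorescence as the selectable marker.

The payload consists of two independent CMV enhancer/promoter cassettes in the same orientation. The first drives DsRed and ends with a rabbit β-globin polyadenylation signal, giving constitutive red fluorescence that marks transfected cells and normalises for transfection efficiency. The second drives a disrupted eGFP, annotated as two separate EGFP fragments with a short gap between them, followed by an SV40 poly(A) signal. Together the fragments are longer than a single EGFP coding sequence, which is consistent with a duplicated homologous segment forming direct repeats. In this single-strand annealing (SSA) design, a nuclease target sequence is presumably cloned into the interval between the fragments, although the record does not specify the cloning sites. Cleavage there triggers annealing of the repeats and restores a functional eGFP reading frame.

Green fluorescence among red cells therefore reports the activity of the editing tool being tested. According to the record, the reporter is used to validate different gene-editing tools and to help screen for or enrich cells that are positive for editing.
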