Features (pLannotate 1.2.2; 23 found; start..end, strand, type, name):
     21..125     +  promoter       AmpR promoter: bla
    126..986     +  CDS            AmpR: β-lactamase; bla; confers resistance to ampicillin, carbenicillin, and related antibiotics
   1157..1745    +  rep_origin     ori: high-copy-number ColE1/pMB1/pBR322/pUC origin of replication
   1928..2020    +  CDS            lacI (fragment): lac repressor; lacI; The lac repressor binds to the lac operator to inhibit transcription in E. coli. This inhibition can be relieved by adding lactose or isopropyl-β-D-thiogalactopyranoside (IPTG).
   2033..2054    +  protein_bind   CAP binding site: CAP binding activates transcription in the presence of cAMP. E. coli catabolite activator protein
   2069..2099    +  promoter       lac promoter: promoter for the E. coli lac operon
   2107..2123    +  protein_bind   lac operator: The lac repressor binds to the lac operator to inhibit transcription in E. coli. This inhibition can be relieved by adding lactose or isopropyl-β-D-thiogalactopyranoside (IPTG). lac repressor encoded by lacI
   2168..2186    +  promoter       T3 promoter: promoter for bacteriophage T3 RNA polymerase
   2203..2334    -  CDS            FP (fragment): FP25_NPVAC - Experimental evidence at protein level: Swiss-Prot protein existence level 1. From Autographa californica nuclear polyhedrosis virus (AcMNPV).
   2748..2766    +  enhancer       CMV enhancer (fragment): human cytomegalovirus immediate early enhancer
   2832..3135    +  enhancer       CMV enhancer: human cytomegalovirus immediate early enhancer
   3136..3339    +  promoter       CMV promoter: human cytomegalovirus (CMV) immediate early promoter
   3379..4058    +  CDS            DsRed1 (fragment): wild-type DsRed mammalian codon-optimized
   4128..4183    +  polyA_signal   β-globin poly(A) signal: rabbit β-globin polyadenylation signal (Gil and Proudfoot, 1987)
   4592..4895    +  enhancer       CMV enhancer: human cytomegalovirus immediate early enhancer
   4896..5099    +  promoter       CMV promoter: human cytomegalovirus (CMV) immediate early promoter
   5144..5437    +  CDS            EGFP (fragment): EGFP is a basic (constitutively fluorescent) green fluorescent protein published in 1996, derived from Aequorea victoria. It is reported to be a rapidly-maturing weak dimer with moderate acid sensitivity.
   5468..6109    +  CDS            EGFP (fragment): the original enhanced GFP (Yang et al., 1996) mammalian codon-optimized
   6140..6224    +  CDS            large T antigen (fragment): large T antigen from SV40 (simian virus 40)
   6247..6368    +  polyA_signal   SV40 poly(A) signal: SV40 polyadenylation signal
   6847..6865    -  promoter       T7 promoter: promoter for bacteriophage T7 RNA polymerase
   6868..7025    +  CDS            lacZα (fragment): LacZα fragment of β-galactosidase; lacZ fragment
   7030..7458    +  rep_origin     f1 ori (sequence partly withheld): f1 bacteriophage origin of replication; arrow indicates direction of (+) strand synthesis
>Addgene plasmid #208827 | pSSA-DsRed/eGFP (pXK-442) | addgene full sequence | sequence record 417251 | Addgene NGS Result
GCACTTTTCGGGGAAATGTGCGCGGAACCCCTATTTGTTTATTTTTCTAAATACATTCAAATATGTATCC
GCTCATGAGACAATAACCCTGATAAATGCTTCAATAATATTGAAAAAGGAAGAGTATGAGTATTCAACAT
TTCCGTGTCGCCCTTATTCCCTTTTTTGCGGCATTTTGCCTTCCTGTTTTTGCTCACCCAGAAACGCTGG
TGAAAGTAAAAGATGCTGAAGATCAGTTGGGTGCACGAGTGGGTTACATCGAACTGGATCTCAACAGCGG
TAAGATCCTTGAGAGTTTTCGCCCCGAAGAACGTTTTCCAATGATGAGCACTTTTAAAGTTCTGCTATGT
GGCGCGGTATTATCCCGTATTGACGCCGGGCAAGAGCAACTCGGTCGCCGCATACACTATTCTCAGAATG
ACTTGGTTGAGTACTCACCAGTCACAGAAAAGCATCTTACGGATGGCATGACAGTAAGAGAATTATGCAG
TGCTGCCATAACCATGAGTGATAACACTGCGGCCAACTTACTTCTGACAACGATCGGAGGACCGAAGGAG
CTAACCGCTTTTTTGCACAACATGGGGGATCATGTAACTCGCCTTGATCGTTGGGAACCGGAGCTGAATG
AAGCCATACCAAACGACGAGCGTGACACCACGATGCCTGTAGCAATGGCAACAACGTTGCGCAAACTATT
AACTGGCGAACTACTTACTCTAGCTTCCCGGCAACAATTAATAGACTGGATGGAGGCGGATAAAGTTGCA
GGACCACTTCTGCGCTCGGCCCTTCCGGCTGGCTGGTTTATTGCTGATAAATCTGGAGCCGGTGAGCGTG
GGTCTCGCGGTATCATTGCAGCACTGGGGCCAGATGGTAAGCCCTCCCGTATCGTAGTTATCTACACGAC
GGGGAGTCAGGCAACTATGGATGAACGAAATAGACAGATCGCTGAGATAGGTGCCTCACTGATTAAGCAT
TGGTAACTGTCAGACCAAGTTTACTCATATATACTTTAGATTGATTTAAAACTTCATTTTTAATTTAAAA
GGATCTAGGTGAAGATCCTTTTTGATAATCTCATGACCAAAATCCCTTAACGTGAGTTTTCGTTCCACTG
AGCGTCAGACCCCGTAGAAAAGATCAAAGGATCTTCTTGAGATCCTTTTTTTCTGCGCGTAATCTGCTGC
TTGCAAACAAAAAAACCACCGCTACCAGCGGTGGTTTGTTTGCCGGATCAAGAGCTACCAACTCTTTTTC
CGAAGGTAACTGGCTTCAGCAGAGCGCAGATACCAAATACTGTTCTTCTAGTGTAGCCGTAGTTAGGCCA
CCACTTCAAGAACTCTGTAGCACCGCCTACATACCTCGCTCTGCTAATCCTGTTACCAGTGGCTGCTGCC
AGTGGCGATAAGTCGTGTCTTACCGGGTTGGACTCAAGACGATAGTTACCGGATAAGGCGCAGCGGTCGG
GCTGAACGGGGGGTTCGTGCACACAGCCCAGCTTGGAGCGAACGACCTACACCGAACTGAGATACCTACA
GCGTGAGCTATGAGAAAGCGCCACGCTTCCCGAAGGGAGAAAGGCGGACAGGTATCCGGTAAGCGGCAGG
GTCGGAACAGGAGAGCGCACGAGGGAGCTTCCAGGGGGAAACGCCTGGTATCTTTATAGTCCTGTCGGGT
TTCGCCACCTCTGACTTGAGCGTCGATTTTTGTGATGCTCGTCAGGGGGGCGGAGCCTATGGAAAAACGC
CAGCAACGCGGCCTTTTTACGGTTCCTGGCCTTTTGCTGGCCTTTTGCTCACATGTTCTTTCCTGCGTTA
TCCCCTGATTCTGTGGATAACCGTATTACCGCCTTTGAGTGAGCTGATACCGCTCGCCGCAGCCGAACGA
CCGAGCGCAGCGAGTCAGTGAGCGAGGAAGCGGAAGAGCGCCCAATACGCAAACCGCCTCTCCCCGCGCG
TTGGCCGATTCATTAATGCAGCTGGCACGACAGGTTTCCCGACTGGAAAGCGGGCAGTGAGCGCAACGCA
ATTAATGTGAGTTAGCTCACTCATTAGGCACCCCAGGCTTTACACTTTATGCTTCCGGCTCGTATGTTGT
GTGGAATTGTGAGCGGATAACAATTTCACACAGGAAACAGCTATGACCATGATTACGCCAAGCTCGAAAT
TAACCCTCACTAAAGGGAACAAAAGCTGGTACCTCGCGCGACTTGGTTTGCCATTCTTTAGCGCGCGTCG
CGTCACACAGCTTGGCCACAATGTGGTTTTTGTCAAACGAAGATTCTATGACGTGTTTAAAGTTTAGGTC
GAGTAAAGCGCAAATCTTTTTTAACCCTAGAAAGATAGTCTGCGTAAAATTGACGCATGCATTCTTGAAA
TATTGCTCTCTCTTTCTAAATAGCGCGAATCCGTCGCTGTGCATTTAGGACATCTCAGTCGCCGCTTGGA
GCTCCCGTGAGGCGTGCTTGTCAATGCGGTAAGTGTCACTGATTTTGAACTATAACGACCGCGTGAGTCA
AAATGACGCATGATTATCTTTTACGTGACTTTTAAGATTTAACTCATACGATAATTATATTGTTATTTCA
TGTTCTACTTACGTGATAACTTATTATATATATATTTTCTTGTTATAGATATCGTGACTAATATATAATA
AAATGGGTAGTTCTTTAGACGATGAGCATATCCTCTCTGCTCTTCTGCAAAGCGATGACGAGCTTGTTGG
CTAGCGGTGGCGGCCTCGACATTGATTATTGACTAGAGCATTAGTTATTAATAGTAATCAATTACGGGGT
CATTAGTTCATAGCCCATATATGGAGTTCCGCGTTACATAACTTACGGTAAATGGCCCGCCTGGCTGACC
GCCCAACGACCCCCGCCCATTGACGTCAATAATGACGTATGTTCCCATAGTAACGCCAATAGGGACTTTC
CATTGACGTCAATGGGTGGAGTATTTACGGTAAACTGCCCACTTGGCAGTACATCAAGTGTATCATATGC
CAAGTACGCCCCCTATTGACGTCAATGACGGTAAATGGCCCGCCTGGCATTATGCCCAGTACATGACCTT
ATGGGACTTTCCTACTTGGCAGTACATCTACGTATTAGTCATCGCTATTACCATGGTGATGCGGTTTTGG
CAGTACATCAATGGGCGTGGATAGCGGTTTGACTCACGGGGATTTCCAAGTCTCCACCCCATTGACGTCA
ATGGGAGTTTGTTTTGGCACCAAAATCAACGGGACTTTCCAAAATGTCGTAACAACTCCGCCCCATTGAC
GCAAATGGGCGGTAGGCGTGTACGGTGGGAGGTCTATATAAGCAGAGCTGGTTTAGTGAACCGTCAGATC
CGCTAGCCGGTCGCCACCATGGTGCGCTCCTCCAAGAACGTCATCAAGGAGTTCATGCGCTTCAAGGTGC
GCATGGAGGGCACCGTGAACGGCCACGAGTTCGAGATCGAGGGCGAGGGCGAGGGCCGCCCCTACGAGGG
CCACAACACCGTGAAGCTGAAGGTGACCAAGGGCGGCCCCCTGCCCTTCGCCTGGGACATCCTGTCCCCC
CAGTTCCAGTACGGCTCCAAGGTGTACGTGAAGCACCCCGCCGACATCCCCGACTACAAGAAGCTGTCCT
TCCCCGAGGGCTTCAAGTGGGAGCGCGTGATGAACTTCGAGGACGGCGGCGTGGTGACCGTGACCCAGGA
CTCCTCCCTGCAGGACGGCTGCTTCATCTACAAGGTGAAGTTCATCGGCGTGAACTTCCCCTCCGACGGC
CCCGTAATGCAGAAGAAGACCATGGGCTGGGAGGCCTCCACCGAGCGCCTGTACCCCCGCGACGGCGTGC
TGAAGGGCGAGATCCACAAGGCCCTGAAGCTGAAGGACGGCGGCCACTACCTGGTGGAGTTCAAGTCCAT
CTACATGGCCAAGAAGCCCGTGCAGCTGCCCGGCTACTACTACGTGGACTCCAAGCTGGACATCACCTCC
CACAACGAGGACTACACCATCGTGGAGCAGTACGAGCGCACCGAGGGCCGCCACCACCTGTTCCTGTAAG
GATCTTTTTCCCTCTGCCAAAAATTATGGGGACATCATGAAGCCCCTTGAGCATCTGACTTCTGGCTAAT
AAAGGAAATTTATTTTCATTGCAATAGTGTGTTGGAATTTTTTGTGTCTCTCACTCGGAAGGACATATGG
GAGGGCAAATCATTTAAAACATCAGAATGAGTATTTGGTTTAGAGTTTGGCAACATATGCCCATATGCTG
GCTGCCATGAACAAAGGTTGGCTATAAAGAGGTCATCAGTATATGAAACAGCCCCCTGCTGTCCATTCCT
TATTCCATAGAAAAGCCTTGACTTGAGGTTAGATTTTTTTTATATTTTGTTTTGTGTTATTTTTTTCTTT
AACATCCCTAAAATTTTCCTTACATGTTTTACTAGCCAGATTTTTCCTCCTCTCCTGACTACTCCCAGTC
ATAGCTGTCCCTCTTCTCTTATGGAGATCCCTCGACCTGCAGCCCAAGCTTTAGTTATTAATAGTAATCA
ATTACGGGGTCATTAGTTCATAGCCCATATATGGAGTTCCGCGTTACATAACTTACGGTAAATGGCCCGC
CTGGCTGACCGCCCAACGACCCCCGCCCATTGACGTCAATAATGACGTATGTTCCCATAGTAACGCCAAT
AGGGACTTTCCATTGACGTCAATGGGTGGAGTATTTACGGTAAACTGCCCACTTGGCAGTACATCAAGTG
TATCATATGCCAAGTACGCCCCCTATTGACGTCAATGACGGTAAATGGCCCGCCTGGCATTATGCCCAGT
ACATGACCTTATGGGACTTTCCTACTTGGCAGTACATCTACGTATTAGTCATCGCTATTACCATGGTGAT
GCGGTTTTGGCAGTACATCAATGGGCGTGGATAGCGGTTTGACTCACGGGGATTTCCAAGTCTCCACCCC
ATTGACGTCAATGGGAGTTTGTTTTGGCACCAAAATCAACGGGACTTTCCAAAATGTCGTAACAACTCCG
CCCCATTGACGCAAATGGGCGGTAGGCGTGTACGGTGGGAGGTCTATATAAGCAGAGCTGGTTTAGTGAA
CCGTCAGATCCGCTAGCGCTACCGGTCGCCACCATGGTGAGCAAGGGCGAGGAGCTGTTCACCGGGGTGG
TGCCCATCCTGGTCGAGCTGGACGGCGACGTAAACGGCCACAAGTTCAGCGTGTCCGGCGAGGGCGAGGG
CGATGCCACCTACGGCAAGCTGACCCTGAAGTTCATCTGCACCACCGGCAAGCTGCCCGTGCCCTGGCCC
ACCCTCGTGACCACCCTGACCTACGGCGTGCAGTGCTTCAGCCGCTACCCCGACCACATGAAGCAGCACG
ACTTCTTCAAGTCCGCCATGCCCGAAGGCTACGTCCAGGAGCGCAGCGGCCGCGAATTCGGGGATCCTAA
GTGACTAACAAGTTCAGCGTGTCCGGCGAGGGCGAGGGCGATGCCACCTACGGCAAGCTGACCCTGAAGT
TCATCTGCACCACCGGCAAGCTGCCCGTGCCCTGGCCCACCCTCGTGACCACCCTGACCTACGGCGTGCA
GTGCTTCAGCCGCTACCCCGACCACATGAAGCAGCACGACTTCTTCAAGTCCGCCATGCCCGAAGGCTAC
GTCCAGGAGCGCACCATCTTCTTCAAGGACGACGGCAACTACAAGACCCGCGCCGAGGTGAAGTTCGAGG
GCGACACCCTGGTGAACCGCATCGAGCTGAAGGGCATCGACTTCAAGGAGGACGGCAACATCCTGGGGCA
CAAGCTGGAGTACAACTACAACAGCCACAACGTCTATATCATGGCCGACAAGCAGAAGAACGGCATCAAG
GTGAACTTCAAGATCCGCCACAACATCGAGGACGGCAGCGTGCAGCTCGCCGACCACTACCAGCAGAACA
CCCCCATCGGCGACGGCCCCGTGCTGCTGCCCGACAACCACTACCTGAGCACCCAGTCCGCCCTGAGCAA
AGACCCCAACGAGAAGCGCGATCACATGGTCCTGCTGGAGTTCGTGACCGCCGCCGGGATCACTCTCGGC
ATGGACGAGCTGTACAAGTCCGGACTCAGATCCACCGGATCTAGATAACTGATCATAATCAGCCATACCA
CATTTGTAGAGGTTTTACTTGCTTTAAAAAACCTCCCACACCTCCCCCTGAACCTGAAACATAAAATGAA
TGCAATTGTTGTTGTTAACTTGTTTATTGCAGCTTATAATGGTTACAAATAAAGCAATAGCATCACAAAT
TTCACAAATAAAGCATTTTTTTCACTGCATTCTAGTTGTGGTTTGTCCAAACTCATCAATGTATCTTACT
CGAGTTAATTAACGAGAGCATAATATTGATATGTGCCAAAGTTGTTTCTGACTGACTAATAAGTATAATT
TGTTTCTATTATGTATAGGTTAAGCTAATTACTTATTTTATAATACAACATGACTGTTTTTAAAGTACAA
AATAAGTTTATTTTTGTAAAAGAGAGAATGTTTAAAAGTTTTGTTACTTTATAGAAGAAATTTTGAGTTT
TTGTTTTTTTTTAATAAATAAATAAACATAAATAAATTGTTTGTTGAATTTATTATTAGTATGTAAGTGT
AAATATAATAAAACTTAATATCTATTCAAATTAATAAATAAACCTCGATATACAGACCGATAAAACACAT
GCGTCAATTTTACGCATGATTATCTTTAACGTACGTCACAATATGATTATCTTTCTAGGGTTAAATAATA
GTTTCTAATTTTTTTATTATTCAGCCTGCTGTCGTGAATACCGAGCTCCAATTCGCCCTATAGTGAGTCG
TATTACAATTCACTGGCCGTCGTTTTACAACGTCGTGACTGGGAAAACCCTGGCGTTACCCAACTTAATC
GCCTTGCAGCACATCCCCCTTTCGCCAGCTGGCGTAATAGCGAAGAGGCCCGCACCGATCGCCCTTCCCA
ACAGTTGCGCAGCCTGAATGGCGAATGGG
[124 nt withheld, positions 7030-7153]
C
[91 nt withheld, positions 7155-7245]
A
[49 nt withheld, positions 7247-7295]
CCTTTGACGTTGGAGTCCACGTTCTTT
[37 nt withheld, positions 7323-7359]
ACCCTATCTCGGTCTATTCTTTTGATTTATAAGGGATTTTGCCGATTTCGGCCTATTGGTTAAAAAATGA
GCTGATTTAACAAAAATTTAACGCGAATTTTAACAAAATATTAACGCTTACAATTTAGGTG
